Addgene plasmid #91236: pACYCDuet_M42FDHFR_R166QTS
Purpose: bacterial co-expression of folA (DHFR) and thyA(TS) with a barcode within the noncoding region between the genes
Depositing lab: Kimberly Reynolds. Depositing organization: University of Texas Southwestern Medical Center. Publication: A Two-Enzyme Adaptive Unit within Bacterial Folate Metabolism. Schober AF, Mathis AD, Ingle C, Park JO, Chen L, Rabinowitz JD, Junier I, Rivoire O, Reynolds KA. Cell Rep. 2019 Jun 11;27(11):3359-3370.e7. doi: 10.1016/j.celrep.2019.05.030. PubMed 31189117.
Backbone
  Vector backbone: pACYCDuet-1
  Backbone manufacturer: Novagen
  Vector type: Bacterial Expression
Growth in bacteria
  Bacterial resistance: Chloramphenicol, 25 μg/mL
  Growth temperature: 37°C
  Growth strain: DH5alpha
  Copy number: Unknown
Gene/Insert 1
  Gene/Insert name: folA (alt name: DHFR)
  Species: E. coli
  Mutation: M42F
  Promoter: T7
  Tag / fusion protein: 6xHis (N terminal on backbone)
  Cloning method: Restriction Enzyme; 5′ cloning site BamHI (unknown if destroyed); 3′ cloning site SalI (unknown if destroyed)
  Sequencing primers: 5′ unknown
Gene/Insert 2
  Gene/Insert name: thyA (alt name: TS)
  Species: E.coli
  Mutation: R166Q
  Promoter: T7
  Cloning method: Restriction Enzyme; 5′ cloning site NotI (unknown if destroyed); 3′ cloning site XhoI (unknown if destroyed)
  Sequencing primers: 5′ unknown
Terms and licenses: Academic/Nonprofit Terms; Industry Terms: Not Available to Industry
How to cite: pACYCDuet_M42FDHFR_R166QTS was a gift from Kimberly Reynolds (Addgene plasmid # 91236 ; http://n2t.net/addgene:91236 ; RRID:Addgene_91236)
