[The description below was written by a language model from this plasmid's Addgene catalogue record and pLannotate feature annotations shown in this document.]
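Description:
pACYCDuet_M42FDHFR_R166QTS is a bacterial co-expression plasmid built on the Novagen pACYCDuet-1 backbone, carrying two E. coli folate-metabolism genes in the vector's two expression cassettes. It replicates from the medium-copy p15A origin, which is compatible with ColE1-type plasmids in the same cell, and is selected with chloramphenicol through the cat gene and its native promoter. The backbone also supplies lacI under its own promoter. The short IS1, RSF ori and TcR fragments in the feature table appear to be backbone remnants or partial annotation matches rather than functional parts.

The first cassette consists of a T7 promoter, lac operator and T7 gene 10 ribosome binding site driving folA (dihydrofolate reductase, DHFR) with the M42F substitution. The catalogue lists an N-terminal 6xHis tag from the backbone, although the feature table does not annotate it separately. A second T7 promoter and lac operator follow, driving thyA (thymidylate synthase, TS) with the R166Q substitution. Fragments of the S-tag region and a T7 terminator lie downstream of thyA across the circular junction. Both cassettes are designed for transcription by T7 RNA polymerase under lac repressor control, relievable with IPTG. According to the record, a barcode sits in the noncoding region between the two genes; it is not annotated in the feature table.

DHFR and TS are coupled enzymes: TS generates dihydrofolate as a by-product of dTMP synthesis, and DHFR reduces it. Pairing defined variants of both on one barcoded plasmid fits the associated study of these enzymes as an adaptive unit in bacterial folate metabolism. The barcode presumably allows this mutant combination to be identified by sequencing, though the record does not describe the assay.
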