Features (pLannotate 1.2.2; 20 found; start..end, strand, type, name):
     12..53      +  CDS            S-Tag (fragment): affinity and epitope tag derived from pancreatic ribonuclease A
     83..100     +  CDS            SET1 (fragment): solubility-enhancement tag derived from T7 phage gene 10B
    108..155     +  terminator     T7 terminator: transcription terminator for bacteriophage T7 RNA polymerase
    379..1035    -  CDS            cat: CAT_ECOLX - Experimental evidence at protein level: Swiss-Prot protein existence level 1. This enzyme is an effector of chloramphenicol resistance in bacteria. From Escherichia coli. This protein is used as a marker in many commonly used cloning vectors, such as pACYC184.
   1036..1138    -  promoter       cat promoter: promoter of the E. coli cat gene encoding chloramphenicol acetyltransferase
   1259..1402    +  mobile_element IS1 (fragment): prokaryotic transposable element IS1
   1521..1576    -  rep_origin     RSF ori (fragment): Plasmids containing the RSF 1030 origin of replication can be propagated in E. coli cells that contain additional plasmids with compatible origins.
   1664..2209    -  rep_origin     p15A ori: Plasmids containing the medium-copy-number p15A origin of replication can be propagated in E. coli cells that contain a second plasmid with the ColE1 origin.
   2321..2385    -  CDS            TcR (fragment): tetracycline efflux protein; tet; confers resistance to tetracycline
   2400..2421    -  protein_bind   CAP binding site: CAP binding activates transcription in the presence of cAMP. E. coli catabolite activator protein
   2434..3516    -  CDS            lacI: lac repressor; lacI; The lac repressor binds to the lac operator to inhibit transcription in E. coli. This inhibition can be relieved by adding lactose or isopropyl-β-D-thiogalactopyranoside (IPTG).
   3517..3594    -  promoter       lacI promoter: lacI
   3602..3637    -  CDS            TcR (fragment): tetracycline efflux protein; tet; confers resistance to tetracycline
   3640..3658    +  promoter       T7 promoter: promoter for bacteriophage T7 RNA polymerase
   3659..3683    +  protein_bind   lac operator: The lac repressor binds to the lac operator to inhibit transcription in E. coli. This inhibition can be relieved by adding lactose or isopropyl-β-D-thiogalactopyranoside (IPTG). lac repressor encoded by lacI
   3698..3720    +  RBS            RBS: efficient ribosome binding site from bacteriophage T7 gene 10 (Olins and Rangwala, 1989)
   3769..4248    +  CDS            ecDHFR: E. coli dihydrofolate reductase; folA
   4333..4351    +  promoter       T7 promoter: promoter for bacteriophage T7 RNA polymerase
   4352..4376    +  protein_bind   lac operator: The lac repressor binds to the lac operator to inhibit transcription in E. coli. This inhibition can be relieved by adding lactose or isopropyl-β-D-thiogalactopyranoside (IPTG). lac repressor encoded by lacI
   4431..5222    +  CDS            thyA: TYSY_ECO57 - Experimental evidence at protein level: Swiss-Prot protein existence level 1. Catalyzes the reductive methylation of 2'-deoxyuridine-5'- monophosphate (dUMP) to 2'-deoxythymidine-5'-monophosphate (dTMP) while utilizing 5,10-methylenetetrahydrofolate (mTHF) as the methyl donor and reductant in the reaction, yielding dihydrofolate (DHF) as a by- product. This enzymatic reaction provides an intracellular de novo source of dTMP, an essential precursor for DNA biosynthesis. From Escherichia coli O157:H7.
>Addgene plasmid #91236 | pACYCDuet_M42FDHFR_R166QTS | addgene full sequence | sequence record 178395 | Addgene NGS Result
TCGAGTCTGGTAAAGAAACCGCTGCTGCGAAATTTGAACGCCAGCACATGGACTCGTCTACTAGCGCAGC
TTAATTAACCTAGGCTGCTGCCACCGCTGAGCAATAACTAGCATAACCCCTTGGGGCCTCTAAACGGGTC
TTGAGGGGTTTTTTGCTGAAACCTCAGGCATTTGAGAAGCACACGGTCACACTGCTTCCGGTAGTCAATA
AACCGGTAAACCAGCAATAGACATAAGCGGCTATTTAACGACCCTGCCCTGAACCGACGACCGGGTCGAA
TTTGCTTTCGAATTTCTGCCATTCATCCGCTTATTATCACTTATTCAGGCGTAGCAACCAGGCGTTTAAG
GGCACCAATAACTGCCTTAAAAAAATTACGCCCCGCCCTGCCACTCATCGCAGTACTGTTGTAATTCATT
AAGCATTCTGCCGACATGGAAGCCATCACAAACGGCATGATGAACCTGAATCGCCAGCGGCATCAGCACC
TTGTCGCCTTGCGTATAATATTTGCCCATAGTGAAAACGGGGGCGAAGAAGTTGTCCATATTGGCCACGT
TTAAATCAAAACTGGTGAAACTCACCCAGGGATTGGCTGAGACGAAAAACATATTCTCAATAAACCCTTT
AGGGAAATAGGCCAGGTTTTCACCGTAACACGCCACATCTTGCGAATATATGTGTAGAAACTGCCGGAAA
TCGTCGTGGTATTCACTCCAGAGCGATGAAAACGTTTCAGTTTGCTCATGGAAAACGGTGTAACAAGGGT
GAACACTATCCCATATCACCAGCTCACCGTCTTTCATTGCCATACGGAACTCCGGATGAGCATTCATCAG
GCGGGCAAGAATGTGAATAAAGGCCGGATAAAACTTGTGCTTATTTTTCTTTACGGTCTTTAAAAAGGCC
GTAATATCCAGCTGAACGGTCTGGTTATAGGTACATTGAGCAACTGACTGAAATGCCTCAAAATGTTCTT
TACGATGCCATTGGGATATATCAACGGTGGTATATCCAGTGATTTTTTTCTCCATTTTAGCTTCCTTAGC
TCCTGAAAATCTCGATAACTCAAAAAATACGCCCGGTAGTGATCTTATTTCATTATGGTGAAAGTTGGAA
CCTCTTACGTGCCGATCAACGTCTCATTTTCGCCAAAAGTTGGCCCAGGGCTTCCCGGTATCAACAGGGA
CACCAGGATTTATTTATTCTGCGAAGTGATCTTCCGTCACAGGTATTTATTCGGCGCAAAGTGCGTCGGG
TGATGCTGCCAACTTACTGATTTAGTGTATGATGGTGTTTTTGAGGTGCTCCAGTGGCTTCTGTTTCTAT
CAGCTGTCCCTCCTGTTCAGCTACTGACGGGGTGGTGCGTAACGGCAAAAGCACCGCCGGACATCAGCGC
TAGCGGAGTGTATACTGGCTTACTATGTTGGCACTGATGAGGGTGTCAGTGAAGTGCTTCATGTGGCAGG
AGAAAAAAGGCTGCACCGGTGCGTCAGCAGAATATGTGATACAGGATATATTCCGCTTCCTCGCTCACTG
ACTCGCTACGCTCGGTCGTTCGACTGCGGCGAGCGGAAATGGCTTACGAACGGGGCGGAGATTTCCTGGA
AGATGCCAGGAAGATACTTAACAGGGAAGTGAGAGGGCCGCGGCAAAGCCGTTTTTCCATAGGCTCCGCC
CCCCTGACAAGCATCACGAAATCTGACGCTCAAATCAGTGGTGGCGAAACCCGACAGGACTATAAAGATA
CCAGGCGTTTCCCCCTGGCGGCTCCCTCGTGCGCTCTCCTGTTCCTGCCTTTCGGTTTACCGGTGTCATT
CCGCTGTTATGGCCGCGTTTGTCTCATTCCACGCCTGACACTCAGTTCCGGGTAGGCAGTTCGCTCCAAG
CTGGACTGTATGCACGAACCCCCCGTTCAGTCCGACCGCTGCGCCTTATCCGGTAACTATCGTCTTGAGT
CCAACCCGGAAAGACATGCAAAAGCACCACTGGCAGCAGCCACTGGTAATTGATTTAGAGGAGTTAGTCT
TGAAGTCATGCGCCGGTTAAGGCTAAACTGAAAGGACAAGTTTTGGTGACTGCGCTCCTCCAAGCCAGTT
ACCTCGGTTCAAAGAGTTGGTAGCTCAGAGAACCTTCGAAAAACCGCCCTGCAAGGCGGTTTTTTCGTTT
TCAGAGCAAGAGATTACGCGCAGACCAAAACGATCTCAAGAAGATCATCTTATTAATCAGATAAAATATT
TCTAGATTTCAGTGCAATTTATCTCTTCAAATGTAGCACCTGAAGTCAGCCCCATACGATATAAGTTGTA
ATTCTCATGTTAGTCATGCCCCGCGCCCACCGGAAGGAGCTGACTGGGTTGAAGGCTCTCAAGGGCATCG
GTCGAGATCCCGGTGCCTAATGAGTGAGCTAACTTACATTAATTGCGTTGCGCTCACTGCCCGCTTTCCA
GTCGGGAAACCTGTCGTGCCAGCTGCATTAATGAATCGGCCAACGCGCGGGGAGAGGCGGTTTGCGTATT
GGGCGCCAGGGTGGTTTTTCTTTTCACCAGTGAGACGGGCAACAGCTGATTGCCCTTCACCGCCTGGCCC
TGAGAGAGTTGCAGCAAGCGGTCCACGCTGGTTTGCCCCAGCAGGCGAAAATCCTGTTTGATGGTGGTTA
ACGGCGGGATATAACATGAGCTGTCTTCGGTATCGTCGTATCCCACTACCGAGATGTCCGCACCAACGCG
CAGCCCGGACTCGGTAATGGCGCGCATTGCGCCCAGCGCCATCTGATCGTTGGCAACCAGCATCGCAGTG
GGAACGATGCCCTCATTCAGCATTTGCATGGTTTGTTGAAAACCGGACATGGCACTCCAGTCGCCTTCCC
GTTCCGCTATCGGCTGAATTTGATTGCGAGTGAGATATTTATGCCAGCCAGCCAGACGCAGACGCGCCGA
GACAGAACTTAATGGGCCCGCTAACAGCGCGATTTGCTGGTGACCCAATGCGACCAGATGCTCCACGCCC
AGTCGCGTACCGTCTTCATGGGAGAAAATAATACTGTTGATGGGTGTCTGGTCAGAGACATCAAGAAATA
ACGCCGGAACATTAGTGCAGGCAGCTTCCACAGCAATGGCATCCTGGTCATCCAGCGGATAGTTAATGAT
CAGCCCACTGACGCGTTGCGCGAGAAGATTGTGCACCGCCGCTTTACAGGCTTCGACGCCGCTTCGTTCT
ACCATCGACACCACCACGCTGGCACCCAGTTGATCGGCGCGAGATTTAATCGCCGCGACAATTTGCGACG
GCGCGTGCAGGGCCAGACTGGAGGTGGCAACGCCAATCAGCAACGACTGTTTGCCCGCCAGTTGTTGTGC
CACGCGGTTGGGAATGTAATTCAGCTCCGCCATCGCCGCTTCCACTTTTTCCCGCGTTTTCGCAGAAACG
TGGCTGGCCTGGTTCACCACGCGGGAAACGGTCTGATAAGAGACACCGGCATACTCTGCGACATCGTATA
ACGTTACTGGTTTCACATTCACCACCCTGAATTGACTCTCTTCCGGGCGCTATCATGCCATACCGCGAAA
GGTTTTGCGCCATTCGATGGTGTCCGGGATCTCGACGCTCTCCCTTATGCGACTCCTGCATTAGGAAATT
AATACGACTCACTATAGGGGAATTGTGAGCGGATAACAATTCCCCTGTAGAAATAATTTTGTTTAACTTT
AATAAGGAGATATACCATGGGCAGCAGCCATCACCATCATCACCACAGCCAGGATCCGATGATCAGTCTG
ATTGCGGCGTTAGCGGTAGATCGCGTTATCGGCATGGAAAACGCCATGCCGTGGAACCTGCCTGCCGATC
TCGCCTGGTTTAAACGCAACACCTTAAATAAACCCGTGATTTTCGGCCGCCATACCTGGGAATCAATCGG
TCGTCCGTTGCCAGGACGCAAAAATATTATCCTCAGCAGTCAACCGGGTACGGACGATCGCGTAACGTGG
GTGAAGTCGGTGGATGAAGCCATCGCGGCGTGTGGTGACGTACCAGAAATCATGGTGATTGGCGGCGGTC
GCGTTTATGAACAGTTCTTGCCAAAAGCGCAAAAACTGTATCTGACGCATATCGACGCAGAAGTGGAAGG
CGACACCCATTTCCCGGATTACGAGCCGGATGACTGGGAATCGGTATTCAGCGAATTCCACGATGCTGAT
GCGCAGAACTCTCACAGCTATTGCTTTGAGATTCTGGAGCGGCGGTAACCAGAGTCGACAAGCTTGCGGC
CGCGACAGATGCTTAAGTCGAACAGAAAGTAATCGTATTGTACACGGCCGCATAATCGAAATTAATACGA
CTCACTATAGGGGAATTGTGAGCGGATAACAATTCCCCATCTTAGTATATTAGTTAAGTATAAGAAGGAG
ATATACATATGGCAGATCTCATGAAACAGTACCTGGAGCTGATGCAAAAAGTTCTGGATGAGGGTACCCA
GAAAAACGACCGCACGGGTACCGGAACGCTGAGCATTTTTGGCCATCAGATGCGTTTTAACCTGCAGGAC
GGATTCCCGCTGGTTACGACCAAACGCTGCCACCTGCGTAGCATTATTCATGAGCTGCTGTGGTTTCTGC
AAGGTGACACTAACATCGCGTATCTGCACGAAAACAATGTGACGATCTGGGATGAATGGGCCGATGAAAA
CGGCGATCTGGGCCCAGTGTATGGTAAACAGTGGCGCGCCTGGCCAACGCCAGATGGCCGCCACATCGAT
CAGATCACGACCGTGCTGAATCAACTGAAAAACGACCCGGACAGCCGCCGCATTATTGTTTCCGCGTGGA
ATGTGGGTGAACTGGATAAAATGGCGCTGGCGCCGTGCCATGCATTCTTCCAGTTTTACGTTGCGGACGG
TAAGCTGAGCTGTCAACTTTATCAGCAGAGCTGCGATGTTTTCCTCGGCCTGCCGTTCAATATCGCCAGC
TACGCGTTACTGGTGCATATGATGGCGCAGCAGTGCGACCTGGAGGTGGGTGATTTTGTCTGGACCGGCG
GTGATACCCACCTGTACAGCAACCATATGGACCAAACGCATCTGCAATTGAGCCGTGAGCCGCGTCCGCT
GCCGAAACTGATTATTAAGCGCAAACCCGAGAGCATCTTTGACTATCGTTTCGAAGACTTCGAGATTGAA
GGCTACGATCCGCACCCGGGTATCAAAGCGCCGGTGGCTATCTAAC
